>Addgene plasmid #167916 | pSB700 lenti gRNA iRFP713_zhang2.0 | addgene full sequence | sequence record 354137 | Addgene NGS Result
GGGCGAGGGGCGGGGCGGGGCGAGGCGGAGAGGTGCGGCGGCAGCCAATCAGAGCGGCGCGCTCCGAAAG
TTTCCTTTTATGGCGAGGCGGCGGCGGCGGCGGCCCTATAAAAAGCGAAGCGCGCGGCGGGCGGGAGTCG
CTGCGCGCTGCCTTCGCCCCGTGCCCCGCTCCGCCGCCGCCTCGCGCCGCCCGCCCCGGCTCTGACTGAC
CGCGTTACTCCCACAGGTGAGCGGGCGGGACGGCCCTTCTCCTCCGGGCTGTAATTAGCGCTTGGTTTAA
TGACGGCTTGTTTCTTTTCTGTGGCTGCGTGAAAGCCTTGAGGGGCTCCGGGAGGGCCCTTTGTGCGGGG
GGAGCGGCTCGGGGGGTGCGTGCGTGTGTGTGTGCGTGGGGAGCGCCGCGTGCGGCTCCGCGCTGCCCGG
CGGCTGTGAGCGCTGCGGGCGCGGCGCGGGGCTTTGTGCGCTCCGCAGTGTGCGCGAGGGGAGCGCGGCC
GGGGGCGGTGCCCCGCGGTGCGGGGGGGGCTGCGAGGGGAACAAAGGCTGCGTGCGGGGTGTGTGCGTGG
GGGGGTGAGCAGGGGGTGTGGGCGCGTCGGTCGGGCTGCAACCCCCCCTGCACCCCCCTCCCCGAGTTGC
TGAGCACGGCCCGGCTTCGGGTGCGGGGCTCCGTACGGGGCGTGGCGCGGGGCTCGCCGTGCCGGGCGGG
GGGTGGCGGCAGGTGGGGGTGCCGGGCGGGGCGGGGCCGCCTCGGGCCGGGGAGGGCTCGGGGGAGGGGC
GCGGCGGCCCCCGGAGCGCCGGCGGCTGTCGAGGCGCGGCGAGCCGCAGCCATTGCCTTTTATGGTAATC
GTGCGAGAGGGCGCAGGGACTTCCTTTGTCCCAAATCTGTGCGGAGCCGAAATCTGGGAGGCGCCGCCGC
ACCCCCTCTAGCGGGCGCGGGGCGAAGCGGTGCGGCGCCGGCAGGAAGGAAATGGGCGGGGAGGGCCTTC
GTGCGTCGCCGCGCCGCCGTCCCCTTCTCCCTCTCCAGCCTCGGGGCTGTCCGCGGGGGGACGGCTGCCT
TCGGGGGGGACGGGGCAGGGCGGGGTTCGGCTTCTGGCGTGTGACCGGCGGCTCTAGAGCCTCTGCTAAC
CATGTTCATGCCTTCTTCTTTTTCCTACAGCTCCTGGGCAACGTGCTGGTTATTGTGGCCACCATGGCGG
AAGGATCCGTCGCCAGGCAGCCTGACCTCTTGACCTGCGACGATGAGCCGATCCATATCCCCGGTGCCAT
CCAACCGCATGGACTGCTGCTCGCCCTCGCCGCCGACATGACGATCGTTGCCGGCAGCGACAACCTTCCC
GAACTCACCGGACTGGCGATCGGCGCCCTGATCGGCCGCTCTGCGGCCGATGTCTTCGACTCGGAAACGC
ACAACCGTCTGACGATCGCCTTGGCCGAGCCCGGGGCGGCCGTCGGAGCACCGATCACTGTCGGCTTCAC
GATGCGAAAGGACGCAGGCTTCATCGGCTCCTGGCATCGCCATGATCAGCTCATCTTCCTCGAGCTCGAG
CCTCCCCAGCGGGACGTCGCCGAGCCGCAGGCGTTCTTCCGCCGCACCAACAGCGCCATCCGCCGCCTGC
AGGCCGCCGAAACCTTGGAAAGCGCCTGCGCCGCCGCGGCGCAAGAGGTGCGGAAGATTACCGGCTTCGA
TCGGGTGATGATCTATCGCTTCGCCTCCGACTTCAGCGGCGAAGTGATCGCAGAGGATCGGTGCGCCGAG
GTCGAGTCAAAACTAGGCCTGCACTATCCTGCCTCAACCGTGCCGGCGCAGGCCCGTCGGCTCTATACCA
TCAACCCGGTACGGATCATTCCCGATATCAATTATCGGCCGGTGCCGGTCACCCCAGACCTCAATCCGGT
CACCGGGCGGCCGATTGATCTTAGCTTCGCCATCCTGCGCAGCGTATCGCCCGTCCATCTGGAGTTCATG
CGCAACATAGGCATGCACGGCACGATGTCGATCTCGATTTTGCGCGGCGAGCGACTGTGGGGATTGATCG
TTTGCCATCACCGAACGCCGTACTACGTCGATCTCGATGGCCGCCAAGCCTGCGAGCTAGTCGCCCAGGT
TCTGGCCTGGCAGATCGGCGTGATGGAAGAGTGATGTACAAGTAAAGCGTCTGGAACAATCAACCTCTGG
ATTACAAAATTTGTGAAAGATTGACTGGTATTCTTAACTATGTTGCTCCTTTTACGCTATGTGGATACGC
TGCTTTAATGCCTTTGTATCATGCTATTGCTTCCCGTATGGCTTTCATTTTCTCCTCCTTGTATAAATCC
TGGTTGCTGTCTCTTTATGAGGAGTTGTGGCCCGTTGTCAGGCAACGTGGCGTGGTGTGCACTGTGTTTG
CTGACGCAACCCCCACTGGTTGGGGCATTGCCACCACCTGTCAGCTCCTTTCCGGGACTTTCGCTTTCCC
CCTCCCTATTGCCACGGCGGAACTCATCGCCGCCTGCCTTGCCCGCTGCTGGACAGGGGCTCGGCTGTTG
GGCACTGACAATTCCGTGGTGTTGTCGGGGAAGCTGACGTCCTTTCCATGGCTGCTCGCCTGTGTTGCCA
CCTGGATTCTGCGCGGGACGTCCTTCTGCTACGTCCCTTCGGCCCTCAATCCAGCGGACCTTCCTTCCCG
CGGCCTGCTGCCGGCTCTGCGGCCTCTTCCGCGTCTTCGCCTTCGCCCTCAGACGAGTCGGATCTCCCTT
TGGGCCGCCTCCCCGCCTGGAATTAATTCTGCAGTCGAGACCTAGAAAAACATGGAGCAATCACAAGTAG
CAATACAGCAGCTACCAATGCTGATTGTGCCTGGCTAGAAGCACAAGAGGAGGAGGAGGTGGGTTTTCCA
GTCACACCTCAGGTACCTTTAAGACCAATGACTTACAAGGCAGCTGTAGATCTTAGCCACTTTTTAAAAG
AAAAGAGGGGACTGGAAGGGCTAATTCACTCCCAACGAAGACAAGATATCCTTGATCTGTGGATCTACCA
CACACAAGGCTACTTCCCTGATTAGCAGAACTACACACCAGGGCCAGGGGTCAGATATCCACTGACCTTT
GGATGGTGCTACAAGCTAGTACCAGTTGAGCCAGATAAGGTAGAAGAGGCCAATAAAGGAGAGAACACCA
GCTTGTTACACCCTGTGAGCCTGCATGGGATGGATGACCCGGAGAGAGAAGTGTTAGAGTGGAGGTTTGA
CAGCCGCCTAGCATTTCATCACGTGGCCCGAGAGCTGCATCCGGAGTACTTCAAGAACTGCTGATATCGA
GCTTGCTACAAGGGACTTTCCGCTGGGGACTTTCCAGGGAGGCGTGGCCTGGGCGGGACTGGGGAGTGGC
GAGCCCTCAGATCCTGCATATAAGCAGCTGCTTTTTGCCTGTACTGGGTCTCTCTGGTTAGACCAGATCT
GAGCCTGGGAGCTCTCTGGCTAACTAGGGAACCCACTGCTTAAGCCTCAATAAAGCTTGCCTTGAGTGCT
TCAAGTAGTGTGTGCCCGTCTGTTGTGTGACTCTGGTAACTAGAGATCCCTCAGACCCTTTTAGTCAGTG
TGGAAAATCTCTAGCAGTAGTAGTTCATGTCATCTTATTATTCAGTATTTATAACTTGCAAAGAAATGAA
TATCAGAGAGTGAGAGGCCTTGACATTGCTAGCGTTTTACCGTCGACCTCTAGCTAGAGCTTGGCGTAAT
CATGGTCATAGCTGTTTCCTGTGTGAAATTGTTATCCGCTCACAATTCCACACAACATACGAGCCGGAAG
CATAAAGTGTAAAGCCTGGGGTGCCTAATGAGTGAGCTAACTCACATTAATTGCGTTGCGCTCACTGCCC
GCTTTCCAGTCGGGAAACCTGTCGTGCCAGCTGCATTAATGAATCGGCCAACGCGCGGGGAGAGGCGGTT
TGCGTATTGGGCGCTCTTCCGCTTCCTCGCTCACTGACTCGCTGCGCTCGGTCGTTCGGCTGCGGCGAGC
GGTATCAGCTCACTCAAAGGCGGTAATACGGTTATCCACAGAATCAGGGGATAACGCAGGAAAGAACATG
TGAGCAAAAGGCCAGCAAAAGGCCAGGAACCGTAAAAAGGCCGCGTTGCTGGCGTTTTTCCATAGGCTCC
GCCCCCCTGACGAGCATCACAAAAATCGACGCTCAAGTCAGAGGTGGCGAAACCCGACAGGACTATAAAG
ATACCAGGCGTTTCCCCCTGGAAGCTCCCTCGTGCGCTCTCCTGTTCCGACCCTGCCGCTTACCGGATAC
CTGTCCGCCTTTCTCCCTTCGGGAAGCGTGGCGCTTTCTCATAGCTCACGCTGTAGGTATCTCAGTTCGG
TGTAGGTCGTTCGCTCCAAGCTGGGCTGTGTGCACGAACCCCCCGTTCAGCCCGACCGCTGCGCCTTATC
CGGTAACTATCGTCTTGAGTCCAACCCGGTAAGACACGACTTATCGCCACTGGCAGCAGCCACTGGTAAC
AGGATTAGCAGAGCGAGGTATGTAGGCGGTGCTACAGAGTTCTTGAAGTGGTGGCCTAACTACGGCTACA
CTAGAAGAACAGTATTTGGTATCTGCGCTCTGCTGAAGCCAGTTACCTTCGGAAAAAGAGTTGGTAGCTC
TTGATCCGGCAAACAAACCACCGCTGGTAGCGGTGGTTTTTTTGTTTGCAAGCAGCAGATTACGCGCAGA
AAAAAAGGATCTCAAGAAGATCCTTTGATCTTTTCTACGGGGTCTGACGCTCAGTGGAACGAAAACTCAC
GTTAAGGGATTTTGGTCATGAGATTATCAAAAAGGATCTTCACCTAGATCCTTTTAAATTAAAAATGAAG
TTTTAAATCAATCTAAAGTATATATGAGTAAACTTGGTCTGACAGTTACCAATGCTTAATCAGTGAGGCA
CCTATCTCAGCGATCTGTCTATTTCGTTCATCCATAGTTGCCTGACTCCCCGTCGTGTAGATAACTACGA
TACGGGAGGGCTTACCATCTGGCCCCAGTGCTGCAATGATACCGCGAGACCCACGCTCACCGGCTCCAGA
TTTATCAGCAATAAACCAGCCAGCCGGAAGGGCCGAGCGCAGAAGTGGTCCTGCAACTTTATCCGCCTCC
ATCCAGTCTATTAATTGTTGCCGGGAAGCTAGAGTAAGTAGTTCGCCAGTTAATAGTTTGCGCAACGTTG
TTGCCATTGCTACAGGCATCGTGGTGTCACGCTCGTCGTTTGGTATGGCTTCATTCAGCTCCGGTTCCCA
ACGATCAAGGCGAGTTACATGATCCCCCATGTTGTGCAAAAAAGCGGTTAGCTCCTTCGGTCCTCCGATC
GTTGTCAGAAGTAAGTTGGCCGCAGTGTTATCACTCATGGTTATGGCAGCACTGCATAATTCTCTTACTG
TCATGCCATCCGTAAGATGCTTTTCTGTGACTGGTGAGTACTCAACCAAGTCATTCTGAGAATAGTGTAT
GCGGCGACCGAGTTGCTCTTGCCCGGCGTCAATACGGGATAATACCGCGCCACATAGCAGAACTTTAAAA
GTGCTCATCATTGGAAAACGTTCTTCGGGGCGAAAACTCTCAAGGATCTTACCGCTGTTGAGATCCAGTT
CGATGTAACCCACTCGTGCACCCAACTGATCTTCAGCATCTTTTACTTTCACCAGCGTTTCTGGGTGAGC
AAAAACAGGAAGGCAAAATGCCGCAAAAAAGGGAATAAGGGCGACACGGAAATGTTGAATACTCATACTC
TTCCTTTTTCAATATTATTGAAGCATTTATCAGGGTTATTGTCTCATGAGCGGATACATATTTGAATGTA
TTTAGAAAAATAAACAAATAGGGGTTCCGCGCACATTTCCCCGAAAAGTGCCACCTGACGTCGACGGATC
GGGAGATCAACTTGTTTATTGCAGCTTATAATGGTTACAAATAAAGCAATAGCATCACAAATTTCACAAA
TAAAGCATTTTTTTCACTGCATTCTAGTTGTGGTTTGTCCAAACTCATCAATGTATCTTATCATGTCTGG
ATCAACTGGATAACTCAAGCTAACCAAAATCATCCCAAACTTCCCACCCCATACCCTATTACCACTGCCA
ATTACCTGTGGTTTCATTTACTCTAAACCTGTGATTCCTCTGAATTATTTTCATTTTAAAGAAATTGTAT
TTGTTAAATATGTACTACAAACTTAGTAGTTGGAAGGGCTAATTCACTCCCAAAGAAGACAAGATATCCT
TGATCTGTGGATCTACCACACACAAGGCTACTTCCCTGATTAGCAGAACTACACACCAGGGCCAGGGGTC
AGATATCCACTGACCTTTGGATGGTGCTACAAGCTAGTACCAGTTGAGCCAGATAAGGTAGAAGAGGCCA
ATAAAGGAGAGAACACCAGCTTGTTACACCCTGTGAGCCTGCATGGGATGGATGACCCGGAGAGAGAAGT
GTTAGAGTGGAGGTTTGACAGCCGCCTAGCATTTCATCACGTGGCCCGAGAGCTGCATCCGGAGTACTTC
AAGAACTGCTGATATCGAGCTTGCTACAAGGGACTTTCCGCTGGGGACTTTCCAGGGAGGCGTGGCCTGG
GCGGGACTGGGGAGTGGCGAGCCCTCAGATCCTGCATATAAGCAGCTGCTTTTTGCCTGTACTGGGTCTC
TCTGGTTAGACCAGATCTGAGCCTGGGAGCTCTCTGGCTAACTAGGGAACCCACTGCTTAAGCCTCAATA
AAGCTTGCCTTGAGTGCTTCAAGTAGTGTGTGCCCGTCTGTTGTGTGACTCTGGTAACTAGAGATCCCTC
AGACCCTTTTAGTCAGTGTGGAAAATCTCTAGCAGTGGCGCCCGAACAGGGACTTGAAAGCGAAAGGGAA
ACCAGAGGAGCTCTCTCGACGCAGGACTCGGCTTGCTGAAGCGCGCACGGCAAGAGGCGAGGGGCGGCGA
CTGGTGAGTACGCCAAAAATTTTGACTAGCGGAGGCTAGAAGGAGAGAGATGGGTGCGAGAGCGTCAGTA
TTAAGCGGGGGAGAATTAGATCGCGATGGGAAAAAATTCGGTTAAGGCCAGGGGGAAAGAAAAAATATAA
ATTAAAACATATAGTATGGGCAAGCAGGGAGCTAGAACGATTCGCAGTTAATCCTGGCCTGTTAGAAACA
TCAGAAGGCTGTAGACAAATACTGGGACAGCTACAACCATCCCTTCAGACAGGATCAGAAGAACTTAGAT
CATTATATAATACAGTAGCAACCCTCTATTGTGTGCATCAAAGGATAGAGATAAAAGACACCAAGGAAGC
TTTAGACAAGATAGAGGAAGAGCAAAACAAAAGTAAGACCACCGCACAGCAAGCGGCCGGCCGCTGATCT
TCAGACCTGGAGGAGGAGATATGAGGGACAATTGGAGAAGTGAATTATATAAATATAAAGTAGTAAAAAT
TGAACCATTAGGAGTAGCACCCACCAAGGCAAAGAGAAGAGTGGTGCAGAGAGAAAAAAGAGCAGTGGGA
ATAGGAGCTTTGTTCCTTGGGTTCTTGGGAGCAGCAGGAAGCACTATGGGCGCAGCGTCAATGACGCTGA
CGGTACAGGCCAGACAATTATTGTCTGGTATAGTGCAGCAGCAGAACAATTTGCTGAGGGCTATTGAGGC
GCAACAGCATCTGTTGCAACTCACAGTCTGGGGCATCAAGCAGCTCCAGGCAAGAATCCTGGCTGTGGAA
AGATACCTAAAGGATCAACAGCTCCTGGGGATTTGGGGTTGCTCTGGAAAACTCATTTGCACCACTGCTG
TGCCTTGGAATGCTAGTTGGAGTAATAAATCTCTGGAACAGATTTGGAATCACACGACCTGGATGGAGTG
GGACAGAGAAATTAACAATTACACAAGCTTAATACACTCCTTAATTGAAGAATCGCAAAACCAGCAAGAA
AAGAATGAACAAGAATTATTGGAATTAGATAAATGGGCAAGTTTGTGGAATTGGTTTAACATAACAAATT
GGCTGTGGTATATAAAATTATTCATAATGATAGTAGGAGGCTTGGTAGGTTTAAGAATAGTTTTTGCTGT
ACTTTCTATAGTGAATAGAGTTAGGCAGGGATATTCACCATTATCGTTTCAGACCCACCTCCCAACCCCG
AGGGGACCCGACAGGCCCGAAGGAATAGAAGAAGAAGGTGGAGAGAGAGACAGAGACAGATCCATTCGAT
TAGTGAACGGATCTCGACGGTATCGCCTTTAAAAGAAAAGGGGGGATTGGGGGGTACAGTGCAGGGGAAA
GAATAGTAGACATAATAGCAACAGACATACAAACTAAAGAATTACAAAAACAAATTACAAAAATTCAAAA
TTTTCGGGTTTATTACAGGGACAGCAGAGATCCAGTTTATCATTAGTGAACGGATCTCGACGGTATCGAT
CACGAGACTAGCCTCGAGCGGCCGCCCCCTTCACCGAGGGCCTATTTCCCATGATTCCTTCATATTTGCA
TATACGATACAAGGCTGTTAGAGAGATAATTGGAATTAATTTGACTGTAAACACAAAGATATTAGTACAA
AATACGTGACGTAGAAAGTAATAATTTCTTGGGTAGTTTGCAGTTTTAAAATTATGTTTTAAAATGGACT
ATCATATGCTTACCGTAACTTGAAAGTATTTCGATTTCTTGGCTTTATATATCTTGTGGAAAGGACGAAA
CACCGGAGACGATTAATGCGTCTCGGTTTTAGAGCTAGGCCAACATGAGGATCACCCATGTCTGCAGGGC
CTAGCAAGTTAAAATAAGGCTAGTCCGTTATCAACTTGGCCAACATGAGGATCACCCATGTCTGCAGGGC
CAAGTGGCACCGAGTCGGTGCTTTTTTTGAATTCTCGACCTCGAGACAAATGGCAGTATTCGTCATTAGT
TCATAGCCCATATATGGAGTTCCGCGTTACATAACTTACGGTAAATGGCCCGCCTGGCTGACCGCCCAAC
GACCCCCGCCCATTGACGTCAATAATGACGTATGTTCCCATAGTAACGCCAATAGGGACTTTCCATTGAC
GTCAATGGGTGGAGTATTTACGGTAAACTGCCCACTTGGCAGTACATCAAGTGTATCATATGCCAAGTAC
GCCCCCTATTGACGTCAATGACGGTAAATGGCCCGCCTGGCATTATGCCCAGTACATGACCTTATGGGAC
TTTCCTACTTGGCAGTACATCTACGTATTAGTCATCGCTATTACCATGGTCGAGGTGAGCCCCACGTTCT
GCTTCACTCTCCCCATCTCCCCCCCCTCCCCACCCCCAATTTTGTATTTATTTATTTTTTAATTATTTTG
TGCAGCGATGGGGGCGGGGGGGGGGGGCGCGCGCCAGGCGGGGCGGGGC
Features (pLannotate 1.2.2; 27 found; start..end, strand, type, name):
    134..1150    +  intron         chimeric intron: chimera between introns from chicken β-actin and rabbit β-globin
   1184..2131    +  CDS            iRFP713: iRFP713 is a basic (constitutively fluorescent) near ir fluorescent protein published in 2011, derived from Rhodopseudomonas palustris. It has low acid sensitivity. It requires the cofactor biliverdin for fluorescence.
   2158..2746    +  misc_feature   WPRE: woodchuck hepatitis virus posttranscriptional regulatory element
   2763..3281    +  CDS            nef (fragment): NEF_HV1BR - Experimental evidence at protein level: Swiss-Prot protein existence level 1. Extracellular Nef protein targets CD4(+) T-lymphocytes for apoptosis by interacting with CXCR4 surface receptors (PubMed:14990729). From Human immunodeficiency virus type 1 group M subtype B (isolate BRU/LAI) (HIV-1).
   3329..3586    +  LTR            5' LTR (truncated): truncated 5' long terminal repeat (LTR) from HIV-1
   3739..3755    -  protein_bind   lac operator: The lac repressor binds to the lac operator to inhibit transcription in E. coli. This inhibition can be relieved by adding lactose or isopropyl-β-D-thiogalactopyranoside (IPTG). lac repressor encoded by lacI
   3763..3793    -  promoter       lac promoter: promoter for the E. coli lac operon
   3808..3829    -  protein_bind   CAP binding site: CAP binding activates transcription in the presence of cAMP. E. coli catabolite activator protein
   3842..3934    -  CDS            lacI (fragment): lac repressor; lacI; The lac repressor binds to the lac operator to inhibit transcription in E. coli. This inhibition can be relieved by adding lactose or isopropyl-β-D-thiogalactopyranoside (IPTG).
   4117..4705    -  rep_origin     ori: high-copy-number ColE1/pMB1/pBR322/pUC origin of replication
   4876..5736    -  CDS            AmpR: β-lactamase; bla; confers resistance to ampicillin, carbenicillin, and related antibiotics
   5737..5841    -  promoter       AmpR promoter: bla
   5889..6023    +  polyA_signal   SV40 poly(A) signal: SV40 polyadenylation signal
   6190..6519    +  CDS            nef (fragment): NEF_HV1BR - Experimental evidence at protein level: Swiss-Prot protein existence level 1. Extracellular Nef protein targets CD4(+) T-lymphocytes for apoptosis by interacting with CXCR4 surface receptors (PubMed:14990729). From Human immunodeficiency virus type 1 group M subtype B (isolate BRU/LAI) (HIV-1).
   6567..6824    +  LTR            5' LTR (truncated): truncated 5' long terminal repeat (LTR) from HIV-1
   6871..6996    +  misc_feature   HIV-1 Ψ: packaging signal of human immunodeficiency virus type 1
   6980..7318    +  CDS            HIV-1 gag (fragment): gag protein from human immunodeficiency virus 1; gag
   7493..7726    +  misc_feature   RRE: The Rev response element (RRE) of HIV-1 allows for Rev-dependent mRNA export from the nucleus to the cytoplasm.
   8103..8203    +  CDS            Rev (fragment): human immunodeficiency virus 1 (HIV-1) Rev protein; rev; enhances nuclear export of unspliced and incompletely spliced viral mRNAs
   8218..8333    +  misc_feature   cPPT/CTS: central polypurine tract and central termination sequence of HIV-1 (lacking the first T)
   8436..8676    +  promoter       U6 promoter: RNA polymerase III promoter for human U6 snRNA
   8723..8741    +  misc_RNA       MS2 stem loop: stem loop that binds the bacteriophage MS2 coat protein
   8752..8788    +  misc_RNA       gRNA scaffold (fragment): guide RNA scaffold for the Streptococcus pyogenes CRISPR/Cas9 system
   8793..8811    +  misc_RNA       MS2 stem loop: stem loop that binds the bacteriophage MS2 coat protein
   8822..8841    +  misc_RNA       gRNA scaffold (fragment): guide RNA scaffold for the Streptococcus pyogenes CRISPR/Cas9 system
   8915..9218    +  enhancer       CMV enhancer: human cytomegalovirus immediate early enhancer
   9220..133     +  promoter       chicken β-actin promoter (across the origin): No description available
