[The description below was written by a language model from this plasmid's Addgene catalogue record and pLannotate feature annotations shown in this document.]
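Description:
pSB700 lenti gRNA iRFP713_zhang2.0 is an empty lentiviral cloning backbone, built on pLVX, for expressing Streptococcus pyogenes Cas9 guide RNAs that carry MS2 aptamers. No spacer or gene insert is recorded; the user supplies the targeting sequence. In bacteria the plasmid is maintained through a ColE1/pUC-type origin and selected with ampicillin via the AmpR β-lactamase gene. The catalogue lists it as low copy even though the annotated origin is of the high-copy type.

The viral portion contains HIV-1 LTR sequences at both ends (both annotated as truncated 5' LTRs, each preceded by a nef fragment), the Ψ packaging signal with adjoining gag fragment, the RRE for Rev-dependent nuclear export of the genomic RNA, and the cPPT/CTS element that aids nuclear import. Within this frame sit two expression units. A human U6 RNA polymerase III promoter drives a guide scaffold interrupted by two MS2 stem loops. This is the "2.0" design, in which the hairpins recruit MS2 coat protein fusions, typically transcriptional effector domains, to the Cas9-bound target site. Downstream, a CAG-type promoter (CMV enhancer, chicken β-actin promoter and chimeric intron) drives iRFP713, a near-infrared fluorescent protein that requires biliverdin as a cofactor, followed by WPRE to enhance transcript expression.

iRFP713 is the only mammalian marker, so transduced cells are identified or sorted by fluorescence rather than by drug selection. Its far-red emission leaves the other channels free for additional reporters. The vector belongs to a CRISPR toolkit for mammalian cell engineering and suits stable guide delivery for MS2-based effector recruitment.
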