Addgene plasmid #167916: pSB700 lenti gRNA iRFP713_zhang2.0
Purpose: (Empty Backbone) Lentiviral vector for expressing U6 MS2-sgRNA cloning plasmid
Depositing lab: Alejandro Chavez & Nan Cher Yeo. Depositing organization: Columbia University. Publication: Generation and application of a versatile CRISPR toolkit for mammalian cell engineering. Nghi Dang , Alissa Lance-Byrne, Angela Tung, Xiaoge Guo, Ryan J Cecchi, Joanna Buchthal, Alejandro Chavez, Nan Cher Yeo. Synthetic Biology, Volume 6, Issue 1, 2021 10.1093/synbio/ysab033.
Backbone
  Vector backbone: pLVX
  Vector type: Lentiviral, CRISPR
  Selectable markers: iRFP713
Growth in bacteria
  Bacterial resistance: Ampicillin, 100 μg/mL
  Growth temperature: 30°C
  Growth strain: NEB Stable
  Copy number: Low Copy
Gene/Insert
  Gene/Insert name: None
Terms and licenses: Academic/Nonprofit Terms; Industry Terms: Not Available to Industry
How to cite: pSB700 lenti gRNA iRFP713_zhang2.0 was a gift from Alejandro Chavez & Nan Cher Yeo (Addgene plasmid # 167916 ; http://n2t.net/addgene:167916 ; RRID:Addgene_167916)
